Addgene plasmid #178058: pAAV-cFos-XRI-V5
Purpose: Expression Recording Islands (XRIs) for recording cellular physiological histories along intracellular protein self-assembly. Contains XRI subunit with V5 tag, under c-fos promoter.
Depositing lab: Edward Boyden. Depositing organization: Massachusetts Institute of Technology. Publication: Recording of cellular physiological histories along optically readable self-assembling protein chains. Linghu C, An B, Shpokayte M, Celiker OT, Shmoel N, Zhang R, Zhang C, Park D, Park WM, Ramirez S, Boyden ES. Nat Biotechnol. 2023 Jan 2. doi: 10.1038/s41587-022-01586-7. PubMed 36593405.
Backbone
  Vector backbone: pAAV-cFos
  Backbone manufacturer: Epoch Life Science, Inc.
  Vector type: Mammalian Expression, AAV
Growth in bacteria
  Bacterial resistance: Ampicillin, 100 μg/mL
  Growth temperature: 37°C
  Growth strain: NEB Stable
  Copy number: High Copy
Gene/Insert
  Gene/Insert name: XRI-V5 (alt name: 1POK(E239Y)-Linker25-V5-Linker3-MBP tag)
  Species: Synthetic
  Insert size (bp): 2394
  Promoter: Mouse c-fos promoter
  Tag / fusion protein: V5-MBP (C terminal on insert)
  Cloning method: Gibson Cloning
  Sequencing primers: 5′ TTGCGCAGATCGATAACTAGTGC; 3′ GCAAACAACAGATGGCTGGC
Terms and licenses: Academic/Nonprofit Terms; Industry Terms: Not Available to Industry
Depositor comments: Please visit https://www.biorxiv.org/content/10.1101/2021.10.13.464006v1 for bioRxiv preprint.
How to cite: pAAV-cFos-XRI-V5 was a gift from Edward Boyden (Addgene plasmid # 178058 ; http://n2t.net/addgene:178058 ; RRID:Addgene_178058)
