[The description below was written by a language model from this plasmid's Addgene catalogue record and pLannotate feature annotations shown in this document.]
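Description:
pAAV-cFos-XRI-V5 is a 7,320-nt AAV transfer plasmid for mammalian expression, built on a pAAV-cFos backbone. It is propagated in E. coli through a high-copy ColE1/pUC-type origin and selected with ampicillin (AmpR under its own bla promoter). An f1 phage origin is also present. The expression cassette is flanked by AAV2 inverted terminal repeats, which allow the intervening DNA to be packaged into recombinant AAV particles when rep/cap and helper functions are supplied in trans. One ITR is annotated only as a fragment spanning the sequence origin. Short lacI, lacZα and SV40 large T antigen matches in the feature table appear to be backbone remnants rather than functional genes.

The payload is a synthetic 2,394-bp insert, XRI-V5, driven by the mouse c-fos promoter. The promoter itself is not annotated as a feature, but a short fragment of mouse Fos coding sequence is detected upstream of the insert, suggesting that the regulatory region extends into the start of the c-fos gene. The insert encodes the self-assembling subunit 1POK carrying an E239Y substitution, which the annotation matches to E. coli isoaspartyl dipeptidase (iadA). This is joined by a linker to a V5 epitope tag and then by a short linker to maltose-binding protein (malE), and the cassette ends with a bovine growth hormone polyadenylation signal.

The construct belongs to the Expression Recording Island system, in which subunits add continuously to a growing intracellular protein assembly. Because c-fos is an immediate early gene promoter, V5-tagged subunits should be made mainly upon c-fos-linked cellular activation. Their position along the assembly, read out by V5 immunostaining, then records when that activity occurred.
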