Features (pLannotate 1.2.2; 14 found; start..end, strand, type, name):
    965..1096    +  CDS            Fos (fragment): FOS_MOUSE - Experimental evidence at protein level: Swiss-Prot protein existence level 1. Nuclear phosphoprotein which forms a tight but non-covalently linked complex with the JUN/AP-1 transcription factor. On TGF-beta activation, forms a multimeric SMAD3/SMAD4/JUN/FOS complex, at the AP1/SMAD-binding site to regulate TGF-beta-mediated signaling (By similarity). Has a critical function in regulating the development of cells destined to form and maintain the skeleton. It is thought to have an important role in signal transduction, cell proliferation and differentiation. In growing cells, activa
   1883..3052    +  CDS            iadA: IADA_ECOLI - Also known as yjiF. Experimental evidence at protein level: Swiss-Prot protein existence level 1. Catalyzes the hydrolytic cleavage of a subset of L- isoaspartyl (L-beta-aspartyl) dipeptides. Used to degrade proteins damaged by L-isoaspartyl residues formation. The best substrate for the enzyme reported thus far is iso-Asp-Leu. From Escherichia coli (strain K12).
   3128..3168    +  CDS            V5 tag (fragment): epitope tag from simian virus 5
   3179..4276    +  CDS            malE (fragment): MALE_ECO57 - Experimental evidence at protein level: Swiss-Prot protein existence level 1. Part of the ABC transporter complex MalEFGK involved in maltose/maltodextrin import. Binds maltose and higher maltodextrins. From Escherichia coli O157:H7.
   4301..4508    +  polyA_signal   bGH poly(A) signal: bovine growth hormone polyadenylation signal
   4539..4607    -  CDS            large T antigen (fragment): large T antigen from SV40 (simian virus 40)
   4678..4811    +  repeat_region  AAV2 ITR: inverted terminal repeat of adeno-associated virus serotype 2 inverted
   4805..4861    -  CDS            lacI (fragment): lac repressor; lacI; The lac repressor binds to the lac operator to inhibit transcription in E. coli. This inhibition can be relieved by adding lactose or isopropyl-β-D-thiogalactopyranoside (IPTG).
   5044..5632    -  rep_origin     ori: high-copy-number ColE1/pMB1/pBR322/pUC origin of replication
   5803..6663    -  CDS            AmpR: β-lactamase; bla; confers resistance to ampicillin, carbenicillin, and related antibiotics
   6664..6768    -  promoter       AmpR promoter: bla
   6821..7249    -  rep_origin     f1 ori (sequence partly withheld): f1 bacteriophage origin of replication; arrow indicates direction of (+) strand synthesis
   7254..3       -  CDS            lacZα (fragment) (across the origin): LacZα fragment of β-galactosidase; lacZ fragment
   7318..130     -  repeat_region  AAV2 ITR (fragment) (across the origin): inverted terminal repeat of adeno-associated virus serotype 2 inverted
>Addgene plasmid #178058 | pAAV-cFos-XRI-V5 | addgene full sequence | sequence record 353602 | Addgene NGS Result
CTGCGCGCTCGCTCGCTCACTGAGGCCGCCCGGGCAAAGCCCGGGCGTCGGGCGACCTTTGGTCGCCCGG
CCTCAGTGAGCGAGCGAGCGCGCAGAGAGGGAGTGGCCAACTCCATCACTAGGGGTTCCTTGTAGTTAAT
GATTAACCCGCCATGCTACTTATCTACGTAGCCATGCTCTAGGAAGATCGTAGGTTAATTAACAAGCTTT
CCTTTAGGAACAGAGGCTTCGAGCCTTTAAGGCTGCGTACTTGCTTCTCCTAATACCAGAGACTCAAAAA
AAAAAAAAAAGTTCCAGATTGCTGGACAATGACCCGGGTCTCATCCCTTGACCCTGGGAACCGGGTCCAC
ATTGAATCAGGTGCGAATGTTCGCTCGCCTTCTCTGCCTTTCCCGCCTCCCCTCCCCCGGCCGCGGCCCC
GGTTCCCCCCCTGCGCTGCACCCTCAGAGTTGGCTGCAGCCGGCGAGCTGTTCCCGTCAATCCCTCCCTC
CTTTACACAGGATGTCCATATTAGGACATCTGCGTCAGCAGGTTTCCACGGCCGGTCCCTGTTGTTCTGG
GGGGGGGACCATCTCCGAAATCCTACACGCGGAAGGTCTAGGAGACCCCCTAAGATCCCAAATGTGAACA
CTCATAGGTGAAAGATGTATGCCAAGACGGGGGTTGAAAGCCTGGGGCGTAGAGTTGACGACAGAGCGCC
CGCAGAGGGCCTTGGGGCGCGCTTCCCCCCCCTTCCAGTTCCGCCCAGTGACGTAGGAAGTCCATCCATT
CACAGCGCTTCTATAAAGGCGCCAGCTGAGGCGCCTACTACTCCAACCGCGACTGCAGCGAGCAACTGAG
AAGACTGGATAGAGCCGGCGGTTCCGCGAACGAGCAGTGACCGCGCTCCCACCCAGCTCTGCTCTGCAGC
TCCCACCAGTGTCTACCCCTGGACCCCTTGCCGGGCTTTCCCCAAACTTCGACCTTCTCGGGTTTCAACG
CCGACTACGAGGCGTCATCCTCCCGCTGCAGTAGCGCCTCCCCGGCCGGGGACAGCCTTTCCTACTACCA
TTCCCCAGCCGACTCCTTCTCCAGCGGCTCTCCTGTCAACACACAGGTGAGTTTGGCTTTGTGTAGCCGC
CAGGTCCGCGCTGAGGGTCGCCGTGGAGGAGACACTGGGGTGTGACTCGCAGGGGCGGGGGGGTCTTCCT
TTTTCGCTCTGGAGGGAGACTGGCGCGGTCAGAGCAGCCTTAGCCTGGGAACCCAGGACTTGTCTGAGCG
CGTGCACACTTGTCATAGTAAGACTTAGTGACCCCTTCCCGCGCGGCAGGTTTATTCTGAGTGGCCTGCC
TGCATTCTTCTCTCGGCCGACTTGTTTCTGAGATCAGCCGGGGCCAACAAGTCTCGAGCAAAGAGTCGCT
AACTAGAGTTTGGGAGGCGGCAAACCGCGGCAATCCCCCCTCCCGGGGCAGCCTGGAGCAGGGAGGAGGG
AGGAGGGAGGAGGGTGCTGCGGGCGGGTGTGTAAGGCAGTTTCATTGATAAAAAGCGAGTTCATTCTGGA
GACTCCGGAGCAGCGCCTGCGTCAGCGCAGACGTCAGGGATATTTATAACAAACCCCCTTTCGAGCGAGT
GATGCCGAAGGGATAACGGGAACGCAGCAGTAGGATGGAGGAGAAAGGCTGCGCTGCGGAATTCAAGGGA
GGATATTGGGAGAGCTTTTATCTCCGATGAGGTGCATACAGGAAGACATAAGCAGTCTCTGACCGGAATG
CTTCTCTCTCCCTGCTTCATGCGACACTAGGGCCACTTGCTCCACCTGTGTCTGGAACCTCCTCGCTCAC
CTCCGCTTTCCTCTTTTTGTTTTGTTTCAGGACTTTTGCGCAGATCGATAACTAGTGCCACCATGATTGA
CTATACTGCTGCTGGTTTCACCCTCCTCCAAGGTGCACATCTGTACGCTCCTGAAGACAGAGGTATCTGC
GATGTGCTGGTTGCCAACGGTAAGATCATCGCTGTGGCCTCCAACATTCCTAGCGACATCGTTCCAAACT
GCACCGTTGTCGATCTGAGCGGACAGATCCTCTGTCCAGGATTCATTGATCAGCACGTGCACCTCATTGG
AGGAGGAGGCGAAGCTGGTCCTACTACTAGAACTCCCGAAGTCGCACTGTCTCGCCTCACAGAGGCAGGC
GTTACCTCCGTCGTGGGACTCCTGGGTACTGATAGCATCTCTAGGCACCCTGAGTCTCTGCTGGCAAAGA
CCAGAGCCCTCAATGAGGAGGGTATCTCCGCTTGGATGCTGACTGGTGCTTATCACGTCCCATCTCGCAC
CATTACTGGCAGCGTGGAGAAGGACGTTGCAATCATCGACAGAGTGATCGGTGTTAAGTGCGCTATCTCC
GACCACAGGAGCGCTGCTCCCGACGTCTATCACCTGGCCAACATGGCAGCCGAGAGCAGAGTCGGTGGTC
TGCTCGGTGGCAAGCCAGGAGTTACCGTGTTCCACATGGGTGACTCTAAGAAGGCACTGCAACCCATCTA
TGACCTGCTGGAGAACTGTGACGTCCCAATCTCCAAGCTGCTGCCTACCCACGTCAACAGGAACGTGCCT
CTCTTCTACCAAGCTCTGGAGTTCGCAAGAAAGGGTGGCACCATCGACATCACCTCTAGCATTGATGAAC
CCGTCGCTCCAGCTGAGGGAATCGCAAGGGCTGTCCAAGCAGGTATCCCACTGGCAAGGGTGACACTCAG
CTCTGATGGCAACGGCTCCCAGCCATTCTTCGATGATGAAGGAAATCTGACTCACATTGGCGTGGCTGGA
TTTGAAACTCTCCTGGAAACAGTTCAGGTTCTGGTTAAGGACTACGACTTCAGCATTTCTGACGCTCTCA
GACCACTCACCTCTAGCGTCGCTGGCTTCCTGAACCTGACTGGTAAAGGCGAAATCCTCCCTGGTAATGA
CGCTGATCTGCTGGTGATGACACCCGAACTGCGCATTGAGCAGGTCTATGCAAGAGGAAAGCTGATGGTT
AAGGACGGAAAGGCTTGTGTCAAGGGCACATTCGAGACTGCTGGTGGCTCTGGAGGCACCGGAGGGTCTG
GAGGGACTGGAGGCTCTGGAGGTACTGGCGGTTCTGGAGGTACCGGTGGTAAGCCTATCCCTAACCCTCT
GCTCGGTCTCGATTCTACCGGATCCGGTAAGATTGAAGAGGGCAAACTGGTTATCTGGATCAATGGCGAT
AAGGGCTACAATGGCCTGGCAGAGGTCGGTAAGAAGTTCGAGAAAGATACAGGCATCAAAGTTACTGTGG
AACACCCAGATAAGCTGGAGGAGAAGTTCCCTCAGGTCGCAGCAACTGGCGACGGTCCAGACATCATCTT
CTGGGCACACGATAGGTTCGGTGGCTATGCCCAATCTGGCCTGCTGGCTGAGATTACTCCTGATAAGGCT
TTCCAGGACAAGCTGTATCCATTCACCTGGGATGCTGTGAGATACAATGGCAAGCTGATCGCATACCCTA
TTGCTGTGGAAGCTCTGAGCCTGATCTACAACAAGGACCTGCTGCCTAATCCTCCTAAGACATGGGAAGA
AATCCCTGCACTGGACAAGGAACTGAAGGCCAAAGGCAAGTCCGCACTGATGTTCAACCTGCAGGAGCCT
TACTTTACCTGGCCACTGATTGCTGCCGACGGTGGTTACGCTTTCAAGTACGAGAATGGTAAGTACGACA
TCAAAGATGTGGGTGTGGACAATGCTGGTGCCAAAGCTGGTCTGACTTTCCTGGTGGATCTGATCAAGAA
CAAGCACATGAATGCAGACACTGACTATTCTATCGCAGAGGCTGCTTTCAACAAAGGCGAAACCGCAATG
ACTATCAATGGTCCTTGGGCATGGTCTAACATCGACACTAGCAAAGTCAACTACGGTGTCACCGTTCTGC
CAACCTTCAAGGGTCAGCCAAGCAAACCTTTCGTTGGCGTGCTGAGCGCAGGTATCAACGCTGCCTCTCC
TAACAAAGAGCTGGCTAAGGAGTTTCTGGAGAACTACCTGCTGACAGACGAAGGTCTGGAGGCAGTGAAC
AAGGACAAGCCACTGGGTGCCGTGGCTCTGAAGAGCTACGAAGAAGAACTGGCCAAGGACCCTCGCATCG
CTGCTACAATGGAGAACGCACAGAAGGGTGAGATCATGCCAAACATCCCACAGATGAGCGCATTCTGGTA
TGCCGTGAGGACCGCTGTTATCAACGCAGCTTCTGGCAGACAGACCGTGGATGAAGCCCTGAAAGACGCA
CAGACCTAAGCGGCCGCTCATAAAGCTCGACTGTGCCTTCTAGTTGCCAGCCATCTGTTGTTTGCCCCTC
CCCCGTGCCTTCCTTGACCCTGGAAGGTGCCACTCCCACTGTCCTTTCCTAATAAAATGAGGAAATTGCA
TCGCATTGTCTGAGTAGGTGTCATTCTATTCTGGGGGGTGGGGTGGGGCAGGACAGCAAGGGGGAGGATT
GGGAAGACAATAGCAGGCATGCTGGGGATGCGGTCCGGACTGTACAATTGCATTCATTTTATGTTTCAGG
TTCAGGGGGAGATGTGGGAGGTTTTTTAAAGCAAGTAAAACCTCTACAAATGTGGTAAAATCGATAAGGA
TCTTCCTAGAGCATGGCTACGTAGATAAGTAGCATGGCGGGTTAATCATTAACTACAAGGAACCCCTAGT
GATGGAGTTGGCCACTCCCTCTCTGCGCGCTCGCTCGCTCACTGAGGCCGGGCGACCAAAGGTCGCCCGA
CGCCCGGGCTTTGCCCGGGCGGCCTCAGTGAGCGAGCGAGCGCGCAGCTGCATTAATGAATCGGCCAACG
CGCGGGGAGAGGCGGTTTGCGTATTGGGCGCTCTTCCGCTTCCTCGCTCACTGACTCGCTGCGCTCGGTC
GTTCGGCTGCGGCGAGCGGTATCAGCTCACTCAAAGGCGGTAATACGGTTATCCACAGAATCAGGGGATA
ACGCAGGAAAGAACATGTGAGCAAAAGGCCAGCAAAAGGCCAGGAACCGTAAAAAGGCCGCGTTGCTGGC
GTTTTTCCATAGGCTCCGCCCCCCTGACGAGCATCACAAAAATCGACGCTCAAGTCAGAGGTGGCGAAAC
CCGACAGGACTATAAAGATACCAGGCGTTTCCCCCTGGAAGCTCCCTCGTGCGCTCTCCTGTTCCGACCC
TGCCGCTTACCGGATACCTGTCCGCCTTTCTCCCTTCGGGAAGCGTGGCGCTTTCTCATAGCTCACGCTG
TAGGTATCTCAGTTCGGTGTAGGTCGTTCGCTCCAAGCTGGGCTGTGTGCACGAACCCCCCGTTCAGCCC
GACCGCTGCGCCTTATCCGGTAACTATCGTCTTGAGTCCAACCCGGTAAGACACGACTTATCGCCACTGG
CAGCAGCCACTGGTAACAGGATTAGCAGAGCGAGGTATGTAGGCGGTGCTACAGAGTTCTTGAAGTGGTG
GCCTAACTACGGCTACACTAGAAGAACAGTATTTGGTATCTGCGCTCTGCTGAAGCCAGTTACCTTCGGA
AAAAGAGTTGGTAGCTCTTGATCCGGCAAACAAACCACCGCTGGTAGCGGTGGTTTTTTTGTTTGCAAGC
AGCAGATTACGCGCAGAAAAAAAGGATCTCAAGAAGATCCTTTGATCTTTTCTACGGGGTCTGACGCTCA
GTGGAACGAAAACTCACGTTAAGGGATTTTGGTCATGAGATTATCAAAAAGGATCTTCACCTAGATCCTT
TTAAATTAAAAATGAAGTTTTAAATCAATCTAAAGTATATATGAGTAAACTTGGTCTGACAGTTACCAAT
GCTTAATCAGTGAGGCACCTATCTCAGCGATCTGTCTATTTCGTTCATCCATAGTTGCCTGACTCCCCGT
CGTGTAGATAACTACGATACGGGAGGGCTTACCATCTGGCCCCAGTGCTGCAATGATACCGCGAGACCCA
CGCTCACCGGCTCCAGATTTATCAGCAATAAACCAGCCAGCCGGAAGGGCCGAGCGCAGAAGTGGTCCTG
CAACTTTATCCGCCTCCATCCAGTCTATTAATTGTTGCCGGGAAGCTAGAGTAAGTAGTTCGCCAGTTAA
TAGTTTGCGCAACGTTGTTGCCATTGCTACAGGCATCGTGGTGTCACGCTCGTCGTTTGGTATGGCTTCA
TTCAGCTCCGGTTCCCAACGATCAAGGCGAGTTACATGATCCCCCATGTTGTGCAAAAAAGCGGTTAGCT
CCTTCGGTCCTCCGATCGTTGTCAGAAGTAAGTTGGCCGCAGTGTTATCACTCATGGTTATGGCAGCACT
GCATAATTCTCTTACTGTCATGCCATCCGTAAGATGCTTTTCTGTGACTGGTGAGTACTCAACCAAGTCA
TTCTGAGAATAGTGTATGCGGCGACCGAGTTGCTCTTGCCCGGCGTCAATACGGGATAATACCGCGCCAC
ATAGCAGAACTTTAAAAGTGCTCATCATTGGAAAACGTTCTTCGGGGCGAAAACTCTCAAGGATCTTACC
GCTGTTGAGATCCAGTTCGATGTAACCCACTCGTGCACCCAACTGATCTTCAGCATCTTTTACTTTCACC
AGCGTTTCTGGGTGAGCAAAAACAGGAAGGCAAAATGCCGCAAAAAAGGGAATAAGGGCGACACGGAAAT
GTTGAATACTCATACTCTTCCTTTTTCAATATTATTGAAGCATTTATCAGGGTTATTGTCTCATGAGCGG
ATACATATTTGAATGTATTTAGAAAAATAAACAAATAGGGGTTCCGCGCACATTTCCCCGAAAAGTGCCA
CCTAAATTGTAAGCGTTAATATTTTGTTAAAATTCGCGTTAAATTTTTGTTAAATCAGCTCATTTTTTAA
CCAATAGGCCGAAATCGGCAAAATCCCTTATAAATCAAAAGAATAGACCGAGATAGGGT
[37 nt withheld, positions 6920-6956]
AAAGAACGTGGACTCCAACGTCAAAGG
[49 nt withheld, positions 6984-7032]
T
[91 nt withheld, positions 7034-7124]
G
[124 nt withheld, positions 7126-7249]
CCCATTCGCCATTCAGGCTGCGCAACTGTTGGGAAGGGCGATCGGTGCGGGCCTCTTCGCTATTACGCCA
G
