>Addgene plasmid #178058 | pAAV-cFos-XRI-V5 | depositor partial sequence | sequence record 345565 | XRI-V5
ATGATTGACTATACTGCTGCTGGTTTCACCCTCCTCCAAGGTGCACATCTGTACGCTCCTGAAGACAGAG
GTATCTGCGATGTGCTGGTTGCCAACGGTAAGATCATCGCTGTGGCCTCCAACATTCCTAGCGACATCGT
TCCAAACTGCACCGTTGTCGATCTGAGCGGACAGATCCTCTGTCCAGGATTCATTGATCAGCACGTGCAC
CTCATTGGAGGAGGAGGCGAAGCTGGTCCTACTACTAGAACTCCCGAAGTCGCACTGTCTCGCCTCACAG
AGGCAGGCGTTACCTCCGTCGTGGGACTCCTGGGTACTGATAGCATCTCTAGGCACCCTGAGTCTCTGCT
GGCAAAGACCAGAGCCCTCAATGAGGAGGGTATCTCCGCTTGGATGCTGACTGGTGCTTATCACGTCCCA
TCTCGCACCATTACTGGCAGCGTGGAGAAGGACGTTGCAATCATCGACAGAGTGATCGGTGTTAAGTGCG
CTATCTCCGACCACAGGAGCGCTGCTCCCGACGTCTATCACCTGGCCAACATGGCAGCCGAGAGCAGAGT
CGGTGGTCTGCTCGGTGGCAAGCCAGGAGTTACCGTGTTCCACATGGGTGACTCTAAGAAGGCACTGCAA
CCCATCTATGACCTGCTGGAGAACTGTGACGTCCCAATCTCCAAGCTGCTGCCTACCCACGTCAACAGGA
ACGTGCCTCTCTTCTACCAAGCTCTGGAGTTCGCAAGAAAGGGTGGCACCATCGACATCACCTCTAGCAT
TGATGAACCCGTCGCTCCAGCTGAGGGAATCGCAAGGGCTGTCCAAGCAGGTATCCCACTGGCAAGGGTG
ACACTCAGCTCTGATGGCAACGGCTCCCAGCCATTCTTCGATGATGAAGGAAATCTGACTCACATTGGCG
TGGCTGGATTTGAAACTCTCCTGGAAACAGTTCAGGTTCTGGTTAAGGACTACGACTTCAGCATTTCTGA
CGCTCTCAGACCACTCACCTCTAGCGTCGCTGGCTTCCTGAACCTGACTGGTAAAGGCGAAATCCTCCCT
GGTAATGACGCTGATCTGCTGGTGATGACACCCGAACTGCGCATTGAGCAGGTCTATGCAAGAGGAAAGC
TGATGGTTAAGGACGGAAAGGCTTGTGTCAAGGGCACATTCGAGACTGCTGGTGGCTCTGGAGGCACCGG
AGGGTCTGGAGGGACTGGAGGCTCTGGAGGTACTGGCGGTTCTGGAGGTACCGGTGGTAAGCCTATCCCT
AACCCTCTGCTCGGTCTCGATTCTACCGGATCCGGTAAGATTGAAGAGGGCAAACTGGTTATCTGGATCA
ATGGCGATAAGGGCTACAATGGCCTGGCAGAGGTCGGTAAGAAGTTCGAGAAAGATACAGGCATCAAAGT
TACTGTGGAACACCCAGATAAGCTGGAGGAGAAGTTCCCTCAGGTCGCAGCAACTGGCGACGGTCCAGAC
ATCATCTTCTGGGCACACGATAGGTTCGGTGGCTATGCCCAATCTGGCCTGCTGGCTGAGATTACTCCTG
ATAAGGCTTTCCAGGACAAGCTGTATCCATTCACCTGGGATGCTGTGAGATACAATGGCAAGCTGATCGC
ATACCCTATTGCTGTGGAAGCTCTGAGCCTGATCTACAACAAGGACCTGCTGCCTAATCCTCCTAAGACA
TGGGAAGAAATCCCTGCACTGGACAAGGAACTGAAGGCCAAAGGCAAGTCCGCACTGATGTTCAACCTGC
AGGAGCCTTACTTTACCTGGCCACTGATTGCTGCCGACGGTGGTTACGCTTTCAAGTACGAGAATGGTAA
GTACGACATCAAAGATGTGGGTGTGGACAATGCTGGTGCCAAAGCTGGTCTGACTTTCCTGGTGGATCTG
ATCAAGAACAAGCACATGAATGCAGACACTGACTATTCTATCGCAGAGGCTGCTTTCAACAAAGGCGAAA
CCGCAATGACTATCAATGGTCCTTGGGCATGGTCTAACATCGACACTAGCAAAGTCAACTACGGTGTCAC
CGTTCTGCCAACCTTCAAGGGTCAGCCAAGCAAACCTTTCGTTGGCGTGCTGAGCGCAGGTATCAACGCT
GCCTCTCCTAACAAAGAGCTGGCTAAGGAGTTTCTGGAGAACTACCTGCTGACAGACGAAGGTCTGGAGG
CAGTGAACAAGGACAAGCCACTGGGTGCCGTGGCTCTGAAGAGCTACGAAGAAGAACTGGCCAAGGACCC
TCGCATCGCTGCTACAATGGAGAACGCACAGAAGGGTGAGATCATGCCAAACATCCCACAGATGAGCGCA
TTCTGGTATGCCGTGAGGACCGCTGTTATCAACGCAGCTTCTGGCAGACAGACCGTGGATGAAGCCCTGA
AAGACGCACAGACC
